>Addgene plasmid #129576 | pcDNA3 AIF-mScarlet | addgene full sequence | sequence record 254983 | Addgene NGS Result
GACATTGATTATTGACTAGTTATTAATAGTAATCAATTACGGGGTCATTAGTTCATAGCCCATATATGGA
GTTCCGCGTTACATAACTTACGGTAAATGGCCCGCCTGGCTGACCGCCCAACGACCCCCGCCCATTGACG
TCAATAATGACGTATGTTCCCATAGTAACGCCAATAGGGACTTTCCATTGACGTCAATGGGTGGAGTATT
TACGGTAAACTGCCCACTTGGCAGTACATCAAGTGTATCATATGCCAAGTACGCCCCCTATTGACGTCAA
TGACGGTAAATGGCCCGCCTGGCATTATGCCCAGTACATGACCTTATGGGACTTTCCTACTTGGCAGTAC
ATCTACGTATTAGTCATCGCTATTACCATGGTGATGCGGTTTTGGCAGTACATCAATGGGCGTGGATAGC
GGTTTGACTCACGGGGATTTCCAAGTCTCCACCCCATTGACGTCAATGGGAGTTTGTTTTGGCACCAAAA
TCAACGGGACTTTCCAAAATGTCGTAACAACTCCGCCCCATTGACGCAAATGGGCGGTAGGCGTGTACGG
TGGGAGGTCTATATAAGCAGAGCTCTCTGGCTAACTAGAGAACCCACTGCTTACTGGCTTATCGAAATTA
ATACGACTCACTATAGGGAGACCCAAGCTTATGTTCCGGTGTGGAGGCCTGGCGGCGGGTGCTTTGAAGC
AGAAGCTGGTGCCCTTGGTGCGGACCGTGTGCGTCCGAAGCCCGAGGCAGAGGAACCGGCTCCCAGGCAA
CTTGTTCCAGCGATGGCATGTTCCTCTAGAACTCCAGATGACAAGACAAATGGCTAGCTCTGGTGCATCA
GGGGGCAAAATCGATAATTCTGTGTTAGTCCTTATTGTGGGCTTATCAACAGTAGGAGCTGGTGCCTATG
CCTACAAGACTATGAAAGAGATGGAACAAAAACTTATTTCTGAAGAAGATCTGGGTACCGTGAGCAAGGG
CGAGGCAGTGATCAAGGAGTTCATGCGGTTCAAGGTGCACATGGAGGGCTCCATGAACGGCCACGAGTTC
GAGATCGAGGGCGAGGGCGAGGGCCGCCCCTACGAGGGCACCCAGACCGCCAAGCTGAAGGTGACCAAGG
GTGGCCCCCTGCCCTTCTCCTGGGACATCCTGTCCCCTCAGTTCATGTACGGCTCCAGGGCCTTCATCAA
GCACCCCGCCGACATCCCCGACTACTATAAGCAGTCCTTCCCCGAGGGCTTCAAGTGGGAGCGCGTGATG
AACTTCGAGGACGGCGGCGCCGTGACCGTGACCCAGGACACCTCCCTGGAGGACGGCACCCTGATCTACA
AGGTGAAGCTCCGCGGCACCAACTTCCCTCCTGACGGCCCCGTAATGCAGAAGAAGACAATGGGCTGGGA
AGCGTCCACCGAGCGGTTGTACCCCGAGGACGGCGTGCTGAAGGGCGACATTAAGATGGCCCTGCGCCTG
AAGGACGGCGGCCGCTTACTTGTACAGCTCGTCCATGCCGCCGGTGGAGTGGCGGCCCTCGGAGCGTTCG
TACTGTTCCACCACGGTGTAGTCCTCGTTGTGGGAGGTGATGTCCAACTTGCGGTCGACGTTGTAGGCGC
CGGGCATCTGCACGGGCTTCTTGGCCTTGTAGGTGGTCTTGAAGTCCGCCAGGTAGCGGCCGCCGGAGGT
GGCGGGATCCTCTGGCATGAGATGTGGCATGAAGGCCTGGAAGAGGCATCTCGTTTGTACTTTGGGGAAA
GGAACGTGAAAGGCATGTTTGAGGTGCTGGAGCCCTTGCATGCTATGATGGAACGGGGCCCCCAGACTCT
GAAGGAAACATCCTTTAATCAGGCCTATGGTCGAGATTTAATGGAGGCCCAAGAGTGGTGCAGGAAGTAC
ATGAAATCAGGGAATGTCAAGGACCTCCTCCAAGCCTGGGACCTCTATTATCATGTGTTCCGACGAATCT
CAAAGTGACTCGAGCATGCATCTAGAGGGCCCTATTCTATAGTGTCACCTAAATGCTAGAGCTCGCTGAT
CAGCCTCGACTGTGCCTTCTAGTTGCCAGCCATCTGTTGTTTGCCCCTCCCCCGTGCCTTCCTTGACCCT
GGAAGGTGCCACTCCCACTGTCCTTTCCTAATAAAATGAGGAAATTGCATCGCATTGTCTGAGTAGGTGT
CATTCTATTCTGGGGGGTGGGGTGGGGCAGGACAGCAAGGGGGAGGATTGGGAAGACAATAGCAGGCATG
CTGGGGATGCGGTGGGCTCTATGGCTTCTGAGGCGGAAAGAACCAGCTGGGGCTCTAGGGGGTATCCCC
[124 nt withheld, positions 2310-2433]
C
[91 nt withheld, positions 2435-2525]
A
[49 nt withheld, positions 2527-2575]
CCTTTGACGTTGGAGTCCACGTTCTTT
[37 nt withheld, positions 2603-2639]
ACCCTATCTCGGTCTATTCTTTTGATTTATAAGGGATTTTGCCGATTTCGGCCTATTGGTTAAAAAATGA
GCTGATTTAACAAAAATTTAACGCGAATTAATTCTGTGGAATGTGTGTCAGTTAGGGTGTGGAAAGTCCC
CAGGCTCCCCAGCAGGCAGAAGTATGCAAAGCATGCATCTCAATTAGTCAGCAACCAGGTGTGGAAAGTC
CCCAGGCTCCCCAGCAGGCAGAAGTATGCAAAGCATGCATCTCAATTAGTCAGCAACCATAGTCCCGCCC
CTAACTCCGCCCATCCCGCCCCTAACTCCGCCCAGTTCCGCCCATTCTCCGCCCCATGGCTGACTAATTT
TTTTTATTTATGCAGAGGCCGAGGCCGCCTCTGCCTCTGAGCTATTCCAGAAGTAGTGAGGAGGCTTTTT
TGGAGGCCTAGGCTTTTGCAAAAAGCTCCCGGGAGCTTGTATATCCATTTTCGGATCTGATCAAGAGACA
GGATGAGGATCGTTTCGCATGATTGAACAAGATGGATTGCACGCAGGTTCTCCGGCCGCTTGGGTGGAGA
GGCTATTCGGCTATGACTGGGCACAACAGACAATCGGCTGCTCTGATGCCGCCGTGTTCCGGCTGTCAGC
GCAGGGGCGCCCGGTTCTTTTTGTCAAGACCGACCTGTCCGGTGCCCTGAATGAACTGCAGGACGAGGCA
GCGCGGCTATCGTGGCTGGCCACGACGGGCGTTCCTTGCGCAGCTGTGCTCGACGTTGTCACTGAAGCGG
GAAGGGACTGGCTGCTATTGGGCGAAGTGCCGGGGCAGGATCTCCTGTCATCTCACCTTGCTCCTGCCGA
GAAAGTATCCATCATGGCTGATGCAATGCGGCGGCTGCATACGCTTGATCCGGCTACCTGCCCATTCGAC
CACCAAGCGAAACATCGCATCGAGCGAGCACGTACTCGGATGGAAGCCGGTCTTGTCGATCAGGATGATC
TGGACGAAGAGCATCAGGGGCTCGCGCCAGCCGAACTGTTCGCCAGGCTCAAGGCGCGCATGCCCGACGG
CGAGGATCTCGTCGTGACCCATGGCGATGCCTGCTTGCCGAATATCATGGTGGAAAATGGCCGCTTTTCT
GGATTCATCGACTGTGGCCGGCTGGGTGTGGCGGACCGCTATCAGGACATAGCGTTGGCTACCCGTGATA
TTGCTGAAGAGCTTGGCGGCGAATGGGCTGACCGCTTCCTCGTGCTTTACGGTATCGCCGCTCCCGATTC
GCAGCGCATCGCCTTCTATCGCCTTCTTGACGAGTTCTTCTGAGCGGGACTCTGGGGTTCGAAATGACCG
ACCAAGCGACGCCCAACCTGCCATCACGAGATTTCGATTCCACCGCCGCCTTCTATGAAAGGTTGGGCTT
CGGAATCGTTTTCCGGGACGCCGGCTGGATGATCCTCCAGCGCGGGGATCTCATGCTGGAGTTCTTCGCC
CACCCCAACTTGTTTATTGCAGCTTATAATGGTTACAAATAAAGCAATAGCATCACAAATTTCACAAATA
AAGCATTTTTTTCACTGCATTCTAGTTGTGGTTTGTCCAAACTCATCAATGTATCTTATCATGTCTGTAT
ACCGTCGACCTCTAGCTAGAGCTTGGCGTAATCATGGTCATAGCTGTTTCCTGTGTGAAATTGTTATCCG
CTCACAATTCCACACAACATACGAGCCGGAAGCATAAAGTGTAAAGCCTGGGGTGCCTAATGAGTGAGCT
AACTCACATTAATTGCGTTGCGCTCACTGCCCGCTTTCCAGTCGGGAAACCTGTCGTGCCAGCTGCATTA
ATGAATCGGCCAACGCGCGGGGAGAGGCGGTTTGCGTATTGGGCGCTCTTCCGCTTCCTCGCTCACTGAC
TCGCTGCGCTCGGTCGTTCGGCTGCGGCGAGCGGTATCAGCTCACTCAAAGGCGGTAATACGGTTATCCA
CAGAATCAGGGGATAACGCAGGAAAGAACATGTGAGCAAAAGGCCAGCAAAAGGCCAGGAACCGTAAAAA
GGCCGCGTTGCTGGCGTTTTTCCATAGGCTCCGCCCCCCTGACGAGCATCACAAAAATCGACGCTCAAGT
CAGAGGTGGCGAAACCCGACAGGACTATAAAGATACCAGGCGTTTCCCCCTGGAAGCTCCCTCGTGCGCT
CTCCTGTTCCGACCCTGCCGCTTACCGGATACCTGTCCGCCTTTCTCCCTTCGGGAAGCGTGGCGCTTTC
TCATAGCTCACGCTGTAGGTATCTCAGTTCGGTGTAGGTCGTTCGCTCCAAGCTGGGCTGTGTGCACGAA
CCCCCCGTTCAGCCCGACCGCTGCGCCTTATCCGGTAACTATCGTCTTGAGTCCAACCCGGTAAGACACG
ACTTATCGCCACTGGCAGCAGCCACTGGTAACAGGATTAGCAGAGCGAGGTATGTAGGCGGTGCTACAGA
GTTCTTGAAGTGGTGGCCTAACTACGGCTACACTAGAAGAACAGTATTTGGTATCTGCGCTCTGCTGAAG
CCAGTTACCTTCGGAAAAAGAGTTGGTAGCTCTTGATCCGGCAAACAAACCACCGCTGGTAGCGGTGGTT
TTTTTGTTTGCAAGCAGCAGATTACGCGCAGAAAAAAAGGATCTCAAGAAGATCCTTTGATCTTTTCTAC
GGGGTCTGACGCTCAGTGGAACGAAAACTCACGTTAAGGGATTTTGGTCATGAGATTATCAAAAAGGATC
TTCACCTAGATCCTTTTAAATTAAAAATGAAGTTTTAAATCAATCTAAAGTATATATGAGTAAACTTGGT
CTGACAGTTACCAATGCTTAATCAGTGAGGCACCTATCTCAGCGATCTGTCTATTTCGTTCATCCATAGT
TGCCTGACTCCCCGTCGTGTAGATAACTACGATACGGGAGGGCTTACCATCTGGCCCCAGTGCTGCAATG
ATACCGCGAGACCCACGCTCACCGGCTCCAGATTTATCAGCAATAAACCAGCCAGCCGGAAGGGCCGAGC
GCAGAAGTGGTCCTGCAACTTTATCCGCCTCCATCCAGTCTATTAATTGTTGCCGGGAAGCTAGAGTAAG
TAGTTCGCCAGTTAATAGTTTGCGCAACGTTGTTGCCATTGCTACAGGCATCGTGGTGTCACGCTCGTCG
TTTGGTATGGCTTCATTCAGCTCCGGTTCCCAACGATCAAGGCGAGTTACATGATCCCCCATGTTGTGCA
AAAAAGCGGTTAGCTCCTTCGGTCCTCCGATCGTTGTCAGAAGTAAGTTGGCCGCAGTGTTATCACTCAT
GGTTATGGCAGCACTGCATAATTCTCTTACTGTCATGCCATCCGTAAGATGCTTTTCTGTGACTGGTGAG
TACTCAACCAAGTCATTCTGAGAATAGTGTATGCGGCGACCGAGTTGCTCTTGCCCGGCGTCAATACGGG
ATAATACCGCGCCACATAGCAGAACTTTAAAAGTGCTCATCATTGGAAAACGTTCTTCGGGGCGAAAACT
CTCAAGGATCTTACCGCTGTTGAGATCCAGTTCGATGTAACCCACTCGTGCACCCAACTGATCTTCAGCA
TCTTTTACTTTCACCAGCGTTTCTGGGTGAGCAAAAACAGGAAGGCAAAATGCCGCAAAAAAGGGAATAA
GGGCGACACGGAAATGTTGAATACTCATACTCTTCCTTTTTCAATATTATTGAAGCATTTATCAGGGTTA
TTGTCTCATGAGCGGATACATATTTGAATGTATTTAGAAAAATAAACAAATAGGGGTTCCGCGCACATTT
CCCCGAAAAGTGCCACCTGACGTCGACGGATCGGGAGATCTCCCGATCCCCTATGGTGCACTCTCAGTAC
AATCTGCTCTGATGCCGCATAGTTAAGCCAGTATCTGCTCCCTGCTTGTGTGTTGGAGGTCGCTGAGTAG
TGCGCGAGCAAAATTTAAGCTACAACAAGGCAAGGCTTGACCGACAATTGCATGAAGAATCTGCTTAGGG
TTAGGCGTTTTGCGCTGCTTCGCGATGTACGGGCCAGATATACGCGTT
Features (pLannotate 1.2.2; 24 found; start..end, strand, type, name):
      1..380     +  enhancer       CMV enhancer: human cytomegalovirus immediate early enhancer
    381..584     +  promoter       CMV promoter: human cytomegalovirus (CMV) immediate early promoter
    580..613     +  LTR            5' LTR (truncated) (fragment): truncated 5' long terminal repeat (LTR) from HIV-1
    629..647     +  promoter       T7 promoter: promoter for bacteriophage T7 RNA polymerase
    661..942     +  CDS            AIFM1 (fragment): AIFM1_HUMAN - Also known as AIF, PDCD8. Experimental evidence at protein level: Swiss-Prot protein existence level 1. [Isoform 5]: Pro-apoptotic isoform. From Homo sapiens (Human).
    970..1494    +  CDS            mRed7Q1S1BM (fragment): mRed7Q1S1BM is a basic (constitutively fluorescent) red fluorescent protein published in 2016, derived from synthetic construct.
   1489..1675    -  CDS            mScarlet-I (fragment): bright monomeric red fluorescent protein evolved from a synthetic template (Bindels et al., 2016) matures faster than mScarlet
   1687..1965    +  CDS            FRB*: T2098L mutant of FKBP-rapamycin binding domain of human FRAP binds synthetic ligands such as AP21967
   1996..2014    -  promoter       SP6 promoter: promoter for bacteriophage SP6 RNA polymerase
   2040..2264    +  polyA_signal   bGH poly(A) signal: bovine growth hormone polyadenylation signal
   2268..2289    +  promoter       SV40 promoter (fragment): SV40 enhancer and early promoter
   2310..2738    +  rep_origin     f1 ori (sequence partly withheld): f1 bacteriophage origin of replication; arrow indicates direction of (+) strand synthesis
   2752..3081    +  promoter       SV40 promoter: SV40 enhancer and early promoter
   3148..3939    +  CDS            neo: KKA2_KLEPN - Also known as kan, nptII. Experimental evidence at protein level: Swiss-Prot protein existence level 1. Resistance to kanamycin, neomycin, paromomycin, ribostamycin, butirosin and gentamicin B. From Klebsiella pneumoniae.
   3963..4121    +  CDS            ble (fragment): BLE_KLEPN - Experimental evidence at protein level: Swiss-Prot protein existence level 1. Binding protein with a strong affinity to the bleomycin family of antibiotics. Binds to CL990; an antimitotic-antibiotic compound. From Klebsiella pneumoniae.
   4116..4237    +  polyA_signal   SV40 poly(A) signal: SV40 polyadenylation signal
   4310..4326    -  protein_bind   lac operator: The lac repressor binds to the lac operator to inhibit transcription in E. coli. This inhibition can be relieved by adding lactose or isopropyl-β-D-thiogalactopyranoside (IPTG). lac repressor encoded by lacI
   4334..4364    -  promoter       lac promoter: promoter for the E. coli lac operon
   4379..4400    -  protein_bind   CAP binding site: CAP binding activates transcription in the presence of cAMP. E. coli catabolite activator protein
   4413..4505    -  CDS            lacI (fragment): lac repressor; lacI; The lac repressor binds to the lac operator to inhibit transcription in E. coli. This inhibition can be relieved by adding lactose or isopropyl-β-D-thiogalactopyranoside (IPTG).
   4688..5276    -  rep_origin     ori: high-copy-number ColE1/pMB1/pBR322/pUC origin of replication
   5447..6307    -  CDS            AmpR: β-lactamase; bla; confers resistance to ampicillin, carbenicillin, and related antibiotics
   6308..6412    -  promoter       AmpR promoter: bla
   6471..6523    -  misc_feature   bom (fragment): basis of mobility region from pBR322
