[The description below was written by a language model from this plasmid's Addgene catalogue record and pLannotate feature annotations shown in this document.]
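Description:
pcDNA3 AIF-mScarlet is a mammalian expression plasmid built on the pcDNA3 backbone to produce human apoptosis-inducing factor (AIF, gene AIFM1) fused to the bright monomeric red fluorescent protein mScarlet. It is maintained in E. coli through a high-copy ColE1/pUC-type origin and selected with ampicillin via the β-lactamase gene. An f1 origin is also present. For mammalian cells, an SV40 early promoter drives a neomycin phosphotransferase gene followed by the SV40 polyadenylation signal, so stably transfected cells can be selected with G418.

The expression cassette uses the human cytomegalovirus immediate-early enhancer and promoter for strong constitutive transcription and ends in the bovine growth hormone polyadenylation signal. T7 and SP6 phage promoters flank the cloning region. The insert was assembled by Gibson cloning, and the catalogue lists it as unmutated.

The feature table does not fully match that description. The sequenced record annotates only a short AIFM1 fragment of under 300 nt, not a full-length coding sequence. It is followed by red fluorescent protein matches consistent with mScarlet, one of which is called on the opposite strand. An FRB* domain, the rapamycin-analogue-binding T2098L mutant of the FRAP FKBP-rapamycin binding domain, is also annotated downstream, although the catalogue entry does not mention it. This suggests the fusion may carry only an N-terminal portion of AIF, but the record does not explain the arrangement.

The stated purpose is expression of mScarlet-tagged AIF. The associated publication concerns mitochondrial inner membrane permeabilisation and mtDNA release during apoptosis, which fits use of the construct as a fluorescent mitochondrial marker for imaging.
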