Addgene plasmid #129576: pcDNA3 AIF-mScarlet
Purpose: Expression of mScarlet fused AIF
Depositing lab: Stephen Tait. Publication: Mitochondrial inner membrane permeabilisation enables mtDNA release during apoptosis. Riley JS, Quarato G, Cloix C, Lopez J, O'Prey J, Pearson M, Chapman J, Sesaki H, Carlin LM, Passos JF, Wheeler AP, Oberst A, Ryan KM, Tait SW. EMBO J. 2018 Sep 3;37(17). pii: embj.201899238. doi: 10.15252/embj.201899238. Epub 2018 Jul 26. PubMed 30049712.
Backbone
  Vector backbone: pcDNA3
  Vector type: Mammalian Expression
Growth in bacteria
  Bacterial resistance: Ampicillin, 100 μg/mL
  Growth temperature: 37°C
  Growth strain: DH5alpha
  Copy number: High Copy
Gene/Insert
  Gene/Insert name: AIF
  Species: H. sapiens (human)
  Mutation: None
  Entrez Gene: AIFM1 (a.k.a. AIF, AUNX1, CMT2D, CMTX4, COWCK, COXPD6, DFNX5, NADMR, NAMSD, PDCD8, SEMDHL)
  Cloning method: Gibson Cloning
Terms and licenses: Academic/Nonprofit Terms; Industry Terms: Not Available to Industry
How to cite: pcDNA3 AIF-mScarlet was a gift from Stephen Tait (Addgene plasmid # 129576 ; http://n2t.net/addgene:129576 ; RRID:Addgene_129576)
